>Addgene plasmid #199657 | pR6K-GFP-CASTV | addgene full sequence | sequence record 412267 | Addgene NGS Result
CAGTAACCATGTTTGGCAATGTGACCATACCCGCGTGGATGTGTTGCTGGTAGATCAACATGGTGAAATT
TTAAGTCGTCCCTGGCTAACAACAGTAATTGATACTTACTCTCGTTGCATTATGGGTATCAACTTGGGCT
TTGATGCACCCAGTTCTGGGGTAGTAGCATTAGCGTTACGCCATGCAATTCTACCAAAGCGTTACGGTTC
CGAGTACAAACTGCATTGTGAGTGGGGAACCTATGGAAAACCAGAACATTTTTATACTGATGGCGGTAAA
GACTTTCGCTCTAACCACTTGAGTCAGATTGGGGCGCAATTGGGATTTGTCTGTCATTTACGCGATCGCC
CTTCTGAAGGTGGAGTAGTAGAACGTCCCTTCAAAACATTAAATGACCAACTATTTTCAACGCTTCCTGG
GTACACCGGATCTAATGTGCAGGAACGCCCAGAAGATGCAGAGAAGGACGCAAGACTTACTTTGCGAGAA
CTAGAACAGTTACTTGTGCGTTACATCGTAGATCGTTACAACCAAAGTATTGATGCGCGGATGGGCGACC
AAACGCGCTTTGAGCGTTGGGAAGCAGGATTGCCTACAGTGCCAGTACCAATACCAGAACGAGATTTGGA
TATTTGTTTAATGAAGCAGTCACGGCGCACTGTGCAAAGAGGTGGTTGTTTGCAGTTTCAGAATTTAATG
TATCGGGGGGAATATTTGGCAGGTTATGCCGGAGAAACTGTCAACTTAAGGTTTGACCCCAGAGACATTA
CAACAATTTTGGTTTATCGCCAGGAAAACAATCAGGAAGTATTTCTGACTCGCGCTCACGCTCAAGGTTT
GGAGACAGAGCAACTGGCATTAGATGAGGCTGAGGCAGCAAGTCGCAGACTCCGTACCGCAGGGAAAACT
ATCAGTAACCAATCATTATTGCAAGAAGTTGTTGACCGCGATGCTCTTGTCGCTACCAAGAAAAGCCGTA
AGGAGCGTCAAAAATTGGAACAGACTGTTTTGCGATCTGCTGCTGTTGATGAAAGTAATAGAGAATCCTT
GCCTTCTCAAATAGTTGAACCAGATGAAGTGGAATCTACAGAAACGGTTCACTCTCAATACGAAGACATT
GAGGTGTGGGACTATGAACAACTTCGTGAAGAATATGGGTTTTAAACAATGACAGAAGCTCAGGCGATCG
CCAAGCAGTTGGGTGGGGTAAAACCGGATGATGAGTGGTTACAAGCTGAAATTGCTCGTCTCAAGGGTAA
GAGCATTGTGCCTTTACAGCAGGTAAAAACTCTCCATGATTGGTTAGATGGCAAGCGCAAGGCAAGAAAA
TCTTGCCGAGTAGTTGGGGAATCGAGAACTGGCAAGACAGTTGCTTGTGATGCCTACAGATACAGGCACA
AACCTCAGCAGGAAGCTGGACGACCTCCAACTGTGCCTGTCGTTTATATTCGACCTCACCAAAAATGTGG
CCCCAAGGATTTGTTTAAAAAGATTACTGAGTACCTCAAGTATCGGGTAACAAAAGGGACTGTATCTGAT
TTTCGAGATAGGACGATAGAAGTACTCAAGGGTTGTGGCGTAGAGATGCTAATTATTGATGAAGCTGACC
GTCTCAAGCCTGAAACTTTTGCTGATGTGCGAGATATTGCCGAAGATTTAGGAATTGCTGTGGTACTGGT
AGGAACAGACCGTTTGGATGCGGTAATTAAGCGGGATGAGCAGGTTCTCGAACGCTTTCGGGCGCATCTT
CGCTTTGGTAAATTGTCGGGAGAGGATTTTAAGAACACCGTAGAAATGTGGGAACAAATGGTTTTGAAAC
TGCCAGTATCTTCTAATCTAAAGAGCAAGGAGATGCTACGGATTCTCACGTCAGCAACTGAAGGCTACAT
TGGTCGCCTTGATGAGATTCTTAGGGAAGCTGCAATTCGTTCCTTATCAAGAGGATTGAAGAAGATTGAC
AAGGCTGTTTTACAGGAAGTAGCTAAGGAGTACAAATGATAGAAGCACCAGATGTTAAACCTTGGCTATT
CTTGATTAAACCCTATGAAGGGGAAAGCCTGAGCCACTTTCTTGGCAGGTTCAGACGTGCCAACCATTTA
TCCGCAAGTGGATTGGGTACTTTGGCAGGAATTGGTGCTATAGTGGCACGTTGGGAAAGATTTCATTTTA
ATCCTCGCCCTAGTCAGCAAGAATTGGAAGCGATCGCATCTGTAGTAGAAGTGGATGCTCAAAGGTTAGC
CCAGATGTTACCGCCTGCTGGAGTGGGAATGCAGCATGAGCCAATTCGCTTGTGTGGGGCTTGTTATGCC
GAGTCGCCTTGTCACCGAATTGAATGGCAGTACAAGTCGGTGTGGAAGTGCGATCGCCATCAACTCAAGA
TTTTAGCAAAGTGTCCAAACTGTCAAGCACCTTTTAAAATGCCTGCGCTGTGGGAGGATGGGTGCTGTCA
CAGATGTAGGATGCCGTTTGCAGAAATGGCAAAGCTACAGAAGGTTTGATGATAAAACCAGAAAAAGGTG
TGAAATTAACTAAGTCCCTGAATTGATCTGGTTGTCCAAAAAATTTGTGCGATCGCATGGCAAGATTATT
CCTACTATTGATGTGGCGTGAGTCGGATAACTTGCTCTAATGGGATCCCGGTTAATACCAATAGATCAGA
TATGAGTAATAAACATTACGACCTTTACCTGTGGTATTCACTGTTGGCACGACAACACCTTTATCGCGCC
AATACTGTAGCTGACGACGCGAACAATTAGTGATTTGAGCCGCTTCTGTGCTTGTGTAGAATTTTCCTTC
CATAGAAATCATCCTACAGAAGTAGTTTTTTAAATTTACATTTTTTAAAAGCACATTATGTATTCATGTG
ATATTATTTTTTTATGAGTCAAATAACTATTCAAGCTCGACTTATTTCCTTTGAATCAAACCGCCAACAA
CTCTGGAAGTTGATGGCAGATTTAAACACGCCGTTAATTAACGAACTGCTTTGCCAGTTAGGTCAACACC
CCGACTTCGAGAAGTGGCAACAAAAGGGTAAACTCCCGTCTACCGTTGTGAGCCAGTTATGTCAACCTCT
CAAAACTGACCCTCGCTTTGCAGGTCAGCCCAGCCGTTTATATATGTCGGCAATTCATATTGTGGACTAC
ATCTACAAGTCCTGGCTGGCTATACAGAAACGGCTTCAACAGCAGCTAGATGGAAAGACGCGCTGGCTAG
AAATGCTCAATAGCGATGCTGAATTAGTAGAACTTAGTGGTGACACTTTAGAGGCTATTCGTGTCAAAGC
TGCTGAAATTTTGGCAATAGCTATGCCAGCATCTGAGTCAGATAGCGCTTCACCTAAAGGGAAAAAAGGT
AAAAAGGAGAAAAAACCCTCATCTTCTAGCCCTAAGCGTAGTTTATCCAAGACATTATTTGACGCTTACC
AAGAAACGGAAGATATCAAGAGCCGTAGCGCCATCAGCTACCTGTTAAAAAATGGCTGCAAACTTACTGA
CAAAGAAGAAGATTCAGAAAAATTTGCTAAACGTCGTCGTCAAGTTGAAATCCAAATTCAAAGGCTTACC
GAAAAGTTAATAAGTCGGATGCCTAAAGGTCGAGATTTGACCAATGCTAAATGGTTGGAGACACTCTTGA
CTGCTACAACCACTGTTGCTGAAGACAACGCCCAAGCCAAACGCTGGCAGGATATTCTGTTAACTCGATC
AAGTTCTCTCCCATTCCCCCTTGTTTTTGAAACCAACGAGGATATGGTTTGGTCAAAGAATCAAAAGGGT
AGGCTGTGTGTTCACTTCAATGGCTTAAGCGATTTAATTTTTGAGGTGTACTGCGGCAATCGTCAACTTC
ACTGGTTTCAACGCTTCCTAGAAGACCAACAGACTAAACGCAAAAGCAAAAATCAGCATTCTAGCGGCTT
GTTCACACTCAGAAATGGTCATCTAGTTTGGCTTGAAGGTGAGGGTAAAGGGGAACCTTGGAATCTTCAC
CACTTGACCCTTTACTGCTGTGTTGACAATCGCTTGTGGACAGAGGAGGGAACAGAAATCGTTCGCCAAG
AGAAAGCAGATGAAATTACTAAATTCATCACAAACATGAAGAAGAAAAGCGATCTAAGCGATACACAGCA
AGCTTTGATTCAACGTAAACAATCAACACTTACTCGAATAAACAATTCCTTTGAGCGTCCTAGCCAACCC
CTTTATCAAGGTCAATCACACATTTTGGTTGGAGTAAGCCTGGGACTAGAAAAACCTGCCACAGTAGCAG
TAGTAGATGCGATCGCCAACAAAGTCTTGGCTTACCGGAGTATTAAACAATTACTTGGCGACAATTACGA
ACTGCTAAATCGCCAGAGACGACAACAGCAGTACCTATCTCACGAACGCCACAAAGCACAAAAAAACTTC
TCTCCCAATCAATTTGGAGCATCTGAGTTAGGGCAACATATAGACAGATTATTAGCTAAAGCAATTGTAG
CGTTAGCGAGAACCTACAAAGCTGGCAGTATTGTCTTGCCCAAGTTAGGGGATATGCGGGAGGTTGTCCA
AAGTGAAATTCAAGCTATAGCAGAACAAAAATTTCCCGGTTATATTGAAGGTCAGCAAAAATATGCCAAA
CAGTACCGGGTTAATGTTCATCGGTGGAGCTACGGCAGATTAATTCAAAGCATTCAAAGTAAAGCAGCTC
AAACAGGAATTGTGATTGAGGAGGGAAAACAACCTATTCGAGGTAGTCCCCACGACAAAGCAAAGGAATT
AGCACTTTCTGCTTACAATCTCCGCCTAACTAGGCGAAGTTAACAAATATCTGAACCTTGATAATAGAAT
ATTAATAGCGCCGCAATTCATGCTGCTTGCAGCCTCTGAATTTTGTTAAATGAGGGTTAGTTTGACTGTA
TAAATACAGTCTTGCTTTCTGACCCTGGTAGCTGCTCACCCTGATGCTGCTGTCAATAGACAGGATAGGT
GCGCTCCCAGCAATAAGGGCGCGGATGTACTGCTGTAGTGGCTACTGAATCACCCCCGATCAAGGGGGAA
CCCTCCCCAATTCTTCATTTGAAGGACTAAAATCAAGGCAAAATTTCTAAGAGATCCGCGCAAGTTCCAA
ATACCTTATCTCGTCTTGATTTCATCTTTTTTTAACCAAGGCATGATTCTTGAGACTGAGGCTCAAATGA
GAAATTGGGAAACATCCGCGCTGAAGATATCTGGAAAGGTTGGCTCACAACATTTTGTAACTGGGTAGAA
CGCAAAACCATTGTAGAGAGGTAGCATTGCTACGTCTCTACGTGTACAGTGACTAATTATATGTCGTTGT
GACAAATTATTGTCATCAGTAAAATCCTTATACAGTATAGATTATAGCGCTTTGGCAGTTTTAGCATAAC
CTCTTTGCAGTGACAAAATAGATGTCGTTGTCCGTGATTGTGACAAATTAGCTGTCGCTTTGCAAGATAG
GAAAAAGCTTTTGTGTATTTTCATAATGACAAATTGACTGTCGCCTTGATCGGCACGTAAGAGGTTCCAA
CTTTCACCATAATGAAATAAGATCACTACCGGGCGTATTTTTTGAGTTGTCGAGATTTTCAGGAGCTAAG
GAAGCTAAAATGGAGAAAAAAATCACTGGATATACCACCGTTGATATATCCCAATGGCATCGTAAAGAAC
ATTTTGAGGCATTTCAGTCAGTTGCTCAATGTACCTATAACCAGACCGTTCAGCTGGATATTACGGCCTT
TTTAAAGACCGTAAAGAAAAATAAGCACAAGTTTTATCCGGCCTTTATTCACATTCTTGCCCGCCTGATG
AATGCTCATCCGGAATTACGTATGGCAATGAAAGACGGTGAGCTGGTGATATGGGATAGTGTTCACCCTT
GTTACACCGTTTTCCATGAGCAAACTGAAACGTTTTCATCGCTCTGGAGTGAATACCACGACGATTTCCG
GCAGTTTCTACACATATATTCGCAAGATGTGGCGTGTTACGGTGAAAACCTGGCCTATTTCCCTAAAGGG
TTTATTGAGAATATGTTTTTCGTCTCAGCCAATCCCTGGGTGAGTTTCACCAGTTTTGATTTAAACGTGG
CCAATATGGACAACTTCTTCGCCCCCGTTTTCACCATGGGCAAATATTATACGCAAGGCGACAAGGTGCT
GATGCCGCTGGCGATTCAGGTTCATCATGCCGTTTGTGATGGCTTCCATGTCGGCAGAATGCTTAATGAA
TTACAACAGTACTGCGATGAGTGGCAGGGCGGGGCGTAAGGCGCGCCATTTAAATGAAGTTCCTATTCCG
AAGTTCCTATTCTCTAGAAAGTATAGGAACTTCGAAGCAGCTCCAGCCTACACAATCGCTCAAGACGTGT
AATGCTGCAATCTGCATGCAAGCTTGGCACTGGCCACGCAAAAAGGCCATCCGTCAGGATGGCCTTCTGC
TTAATTTGATGCCTGGCAGTTTATGGCGGGCGTCCTGCCCGCCACCCTCCGGGCCGTTGCTTCGCAACGT
TCAAATCCGCTCCCGGCGGATTTGTCCTACTCAGGAGAGCGTTCACCGACAAACAACAGATAAAACGAAA
GGCCCAGTCTTTCGACTGAGCCTTTCATTTTATTTGTCAGTAACTATTAAACTTAGGGGTGGGTTGAAAG
CAAGTCCTTTTATCCGCTTGTTTTAATTGCTTTGTATAATAATTGCAGAGCATATTATATTGATGACATT
TAATTTGTCATCAATTAATTAAGCAACGCTGATGGGTCACGACGACAATTAAATAGTCACAATGACATTA
ATCTGTCACCGACGACAGATAATTTGTCACTGTACACTACGCCTTTTGTGGAGATGTCTAATAAACTAAA
AATTTTTTATGATCAGAGGTTTTCACCGTCATCACCGAAACGCGCGAGACGAAAGGGCCTCGTGATACGC
CTATTTTTATAGGTTAATGTCATGATAATAATGGTTTCTTAGACGTCAGGTGGCACTTTTCGGGGAAATG
TGCGCGGAACCCCTATTTGTTTATTTTTCTAAATACATTCAAATATGTATCCGCTCATGAGACAATAACC
CTGATAAATGCTTCAATAATATTGAAAAAGGAAGAGTATGAGTATTCAACATTTCCGTGTCGCCCTTATT
CCCTTTTTTGCGGCATTTTGCCTTCCTGTTTTTGCTCACCCAGAAACGCTGGTGAAAGTAAAAGATGCTG
AAGATCAGTTGGGTGCACGAGTGGGTTACATCGAACTGGATCTCAACAGCGGTAAGATCCTTGAGAGTTT
TCGCCCCGAAGAACGTTTTCCAATGATGAGCACTTTTAAAGTTCTGCTATGTGGCGCGGTATTATCCCGT
ATTGACGCCGGGCAAGAGCAACTCGGTCGCCGCATACACTATTCTCAGAATGACTTGGTTGAGTACTCAC
CAGTCACAGAAAAGCATCTTACGGATGGCATGACAGTAAGAGAATTATGCAGTGCTGCCATAACCATGAG
TGATAACACTGCGGCCAACTTACTTCTGACAACGATCGGAGGACCGAAGGAGCTAACCGCTTTTTTGCAC
AACATGGGGGATCATGTAACTCGCCTTGATCGTTGGGAACCGGAGCTGAATGAAGCCATACCAAACGACG
AGCGTGACACCACGATGCCTGTAGCAATGGCAACAACGTTGCGCAAACTATTAACTGGCGAACTACTTAC
TCTAGCTTCCCGGCAACAATTAATAGACTGGATGGAGGCGGATAAAGTTGCAGGACCACTTCTGCGCTCG
GCCCTTCCGGCTGGCTGGTTTATTGCTGATAAATCTGGAGCCGGTGAGCGTGGCTCTCGCGGTATCATTG
CAGCACTGGGGCCAGATGGTAAGCCCTCCCGTATCGTAGTTATCTACACGACGGGGAGTCAGGCAACTAT
GGATGAACGAAATAGACAGATCGCTGAGATAGGTGCCTCACTGATTAAGCATTGGTAACTGTCAGACCAA
GTTTACTCATATATACTTTAGATTGATTTAAAACTTCATTTTTAATTTAAAAGGATCTAGGTGAAGATCC
TTTTTGATAATCTCATGACCAAAATCCCTTAACGTGAGTTTTCGTTCCACTGAGCGTCAGACCCCGTAGA
AAAGATCAAAGGATCTTCTTGAGATCCTTTTTTTCTGCGCGTAATCTGCTGCTTGCAAACAAAAAAACCA
CCGCTACCAGCGGTGGTTTGTTTGCCGGATCAAGAGCTACCAACTCTTTTTCCGAAGGTAACTGGCTTCA
GCAGAGCGCAGATACCAAATACTGTTCTTCTAGTGTAGCCGTAGTTAGGCCACCACTTCAAGAACTCTGT
AGCACCGCCTACATACCTCGCTCTGCTAATCCTGTTACCAGCCGGTTGTCAGCCGTTAAGTGTTCCTGTG
TCACTCAAAATTGCTTTGAGAGGCTCTAAGGGCTTCTCAGTGCGTTACATCCCTGGCTTGTTGTCCACAA
CCGTTAAACCTTAAAAGCTTTAAAAGCCTTATATATTCTTTTTTTTCTTATAAAACTTAAAACCTTAGAG
GCTATTTAAGTTGCTGATTTATATTAATTTTATTGTTCAAACATGAGAGCTTAGTACGTGAAACATGAGA
GCTTAGTACGTTAGCCATGAGAGCTTAGTACGTTAGCCATGAGGGTTTAGTTCGTTAAACATGAGAGCTT
AGTACGTTAAACTTGAGAGCTTAGTACGTGAAACATGAGAGCTTAGTACGTACTATCAACAGGTTGAACT
GCCCATGTTCTTTCCTGCGTTATCAGAGCTTATCGGCCAGCCTCGCAGAGCAGGATTCCCGTTGAGCACC
GCCAGGTGCGAATAAGGGACAGTGAAGAAGGAACACCCGCTCGCGGGTGGGCCTACTTCACCTATCCTGC
CCGGCTGACGCCGTTGGATACACCAAGGAAAGTCTACACGAACCCTTTGGCAAAATCCTGTATATCGTGC
GAAAAAGGATGGATATACCGAAAAAATCGCTATAATGACCCCGAAGCAGGGTTATGCAGCGGAAAGTATA
CCTTAAATGTTCTTTCCTGCGTTATCCCCTGATTCTGTGGATAACCGTATTACCGCCTTTGAGTGAGCTG
ATACCGCTCGCCGCAGCCGAACGACCGAGCGCAGCGAGTCAGTGAGCGAGGTTGACAGCTAGCTCAGTCC
TAGGTATAATACTAGCGTCGACGTGGAGATATACCAAACGAGAGACCCATCGCGGCAACTCAAGAAACGG
CAGGTTCGGATCTTAGCTACTAGAGAAAGAGGAGAAATACTAGATGCGTAAAGGCGAAGAGCTGTTCACT
GGTGTCGTCCCTATTCTGGTGGAACTGGATGGTGATGTCAACGGTCATAAGTTTTCCGTGCGTGGCGAGG
GTGAAGGTGACGCAACTAATGGTAAACTGACGCTGAAGTTCATCTGTACTACTGGTAAACTGCCGGTTCC
TTGGCCGACTCTGGTAACGACGCTGACTTATGGTGTTCAGTGCTTTGCTCGTTATCCGGACCATATGAAG
CAGCATGACTTCTTCAAGTCCGCCATGCCGGAAGGCTATGTGCAGGAACGCACGATTTGACGGCACGTAC
AAAACGCGTGCGGAAGTGAAATTTGAAGGCGATACCCTGGTAAACCGCATTGAGCTGAAAGGCATTGACT
TTAAAGAGGACGGCAATATCCTGGGCCATAAGCTGGAATACAATTTTAACAGCCACAATGTTTACATCAC
CGCCGATAAACAAAAAAATGGCATTAAAGCGAATTTTAAAATTCGCCACAACGTGGAGGATGGCAGCGTG
CAGCTGGCTGATCACTACCAGCAAAACACTCCAATCGGTGATGGTCCTGTTCTGCTGCCAGACAATCACT
ATCTGAGCACGCAAAGCGTTCTGTCTAAAGATCCGAACGAGAAACGCGATCATATGGTTCTGCTGGAGTT
CGTAACCGCAGCGGGCATCACGCATGGTATGGATGAACTGTACAAATGACCAGGCATGGTCTCCTATGGA
TCCGAATTCGAGCGAAGGAGATATACATCCCTAAAGAGGAGAAAGGATCTATGAACAGTCAGCAAAATCC
TGATTTAGCTGTTCATCCCTTGGCAATTCCTATGGAAGGCTTACTAGGAGAAAGTGCTACAACTCTTGAG
AAGAATGTAATTGCCACACAACTCTCAGAGGAAGCCCAAGTAAAGCTAGAGGTAATCCAAAGTTTACTGG
AACCCTGCGATCGCACAACTTATGGGCAAAAGTTGCGGGAAGCAGCAGAGAAACTAAATGTATCGTTGCG
AACGGTACAAAGGTTGGTGAAAAACTGGGAACAAGATGGCTTAGTCGGACTCACTCAAACAAGTAGGGCT
GATAAAGGAAAACACCGCATTGGTGAGTTTTGGGAAAACTTCATTACCAAAACCTACAAGGAGGGTAACA
AGGGAAGTAAACGTATGACCCCTAAACAAGTTGCTCTCAGAGTCGAGGCTAAAGCCCGTGAATTAAAAGA
CTCTAAGCCGCCCAATTACAAAACCGTGTTACGGGTATTAGCACCCATTTTGGAAAAGCAACAAAAAGCC
AAGAGTATCCGCAGTCCTGGTTGGAGAGGAACTACGCTTTCGGTTAAAACCCGTGAAGGAAAAGATTTAT
CGGTTGATTA
Features (pLannotate 1.2.2; 13 found; start..end, strand, type, name):
   5507..5609    +  promoter       cat promoter: promoter of the E. coli cat gene encoding chloramphenicol acetyltransferase
   5610..6269    +  CDS            CmR: chloramphenicol acetyltransferase; cat; confers resistance to chloramphenicol
   6286..6333    +  protein_bind   FRT: FLP-mediated recombination occurs in the 8-bp core sequence TCTAGAAA (Turan and Bode, 2011). FLP recombinase from the Saccharomyces cerevisiae 2μ plasmid
   6411..6438    -  terminator     rrnB T2 terminator: transcription terminator T2 from the E. coli rrnB gene
   6530..6616    -  terminator     rrnB T1 terminator: Escherichia coli rrnB; transcription terminator T1 from the E. coli rrnB gene
   6873..6908    -  CDS            rop (fragment): Rop protein, which maintains plasmids at low copy number; rop
   7003..7107    +  promoter       AmpR promoter: bla
   7108..7968    +  CDS            AmpR: β-lactamase; bla; confers resistance to ampicillin, carbenicillin, and related antibiotics
   8139..8371    +  rep_origin     ori (fragment): high-copy-number ColE1/pMB1/pBR322/pUC origin of replication
   8377..8752    -  rep_origin     R6K γ ori: γ replication origin from E. coli plasmid R6K; requires the R6K initiator protein pi for replication
   8784..8892    -  oriT           oriT: incP origin of transfer
   9152..9186    +  promoter       J23119 promoter: bacterial promoter (Registry of Standard Biological Parts BBa J23119)
   9284..9986    +  CDS            superfolder GFP: GFP variant that folds robustly even when fused to poorly folded proteins (Pédelacq et al., 2006)
