[The description below was written by a language model from this plasmid's Addgene catalogue record and pLannotate feature annotations shown in this document.]
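Description:
pR6K-GFP-CASTV is a bacterial expression plasmid built on a conditionally replicating R6K backbone, described by its depositors as carrying a type V CRISPR-associated transposon (CAST) system without a CRISPR array. Replication depends on the R6K γ origin, which functions only when the pi initiator protein is supplied in trans. The plasmid is therefore propagated in a pir-expressing E. coli strain (Pir1) and would not be expected to persist in ordinary hosts. The feature table also shows short ColE1/pUC ori and rop fragments, which appear to be backbone remnants rather than functional elements. An incP oriT is annotated, which allows mobilisation by conjugation from a suitable donor. Selection is by ampicillin through the bla gene under its native promoter.

The catalogue lists an insert of roughly 10 kb of CAST V components under the constitutive synthetic J23119 promoter. The automated annotation does not name any CAST genes or transposon ends, and roughly the first 5.5 kb of the sequenced record carries no annotated features, so this may be where the CAST machinery lies, though the record does not confirm it. The annotated J23119 promoter sits just upstream of superfolder GFP, giving constitutive fluorescence as a plasmid marker. A chloramphenicol acetyltransferase cassette with its own promoter is followed by a single FRT site and by rrnB T1/T2 terminators on the opposite strand. This cassette could be transposon cargo, but that is not stated. The sequenced length (10,650 nt) is somewhat shorter than the listed total size. Lacking a guide array, the construct plausibly serves as a non-targeting control or as a base vector for adding guides in CAST transposition experiments.
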