Addgene plasmid #199657: pR6K-GFP-CASTV
Purpose: R6K plasmid encoding a type V CAST but no CRISPR array
Depositing lab: IIya Finkelstein. Depositing organization: University of Texas at Austin.
Backbone
  Vector backbone: R6k
  Backbone size w/o insert (bp): 10012
  Total vector size (bp): 11012
  Vector type: Bacterial Expression
Growth in bacteria
  Bacterial resistance: Ampicillin, 100 μg/mL
  Growth temperature: 37°C
  Growth strain: Pir1
  Copy number: Unknown
Gene/Insert
  Gene/Insert name: CAST V systems
  Insert size (bp): 10000
  Promoter: J23119 promoter
  Cloning method: Gibson Cloning
  Sequencing primers: 5′ ttgatcggcacgtaagaggttcca; 3′ gaaggccatcctgacggatggcctttt
Terms and licenses: Academic/Nonprofit Terms; Industry Terms: Not Available to Industry
Depositor comments: Please visit https://www.biorxiv.org/content/10.1101/2023.03.03.531003v1 for bioRxiv preprint.
How to cite: pR6K-GFP-CASTV was a gift from IIya Finkelstein (Addgene plasmid # 199657 ; http://n2t.net/addgene:199657 ; RRID:Addgene_199657)
